>Addgene plasmid #227011 | pFUGW hUbC-Spa-dCas9-KRAB-T2A-GFP | addgene full sequence | sequence record 449967 | Addgene NGS Result
TCCCATAGTAACGCCAATAGGGACTTTCCATTGACGTCAATGGGTGGAGTATTTACGGTAAACTGCCCAC
TTGGCAGTACATCAAGTGTATCATATGCCAAGTACGCCCCCTATTGACGTCAATGACGGTAAATGGCCCG
CCTGGCATTATGCCCAGTACATGACCTTATGGGACTTTCCTACTTGGCAGTACATCTACGTATTAGTCAT
CGCTATTACCATGGTGATGCGGTTTTGGCAGTACATCAATGGGCGTGGATAGCGGTTTGACTCACGGGGA
TTTCCAAGTCTCCACCCCATTGACGTCAATGGGAGTTTGTTTTGGCACCAAAATCAACGGGACTTTCCAA
AATGTCGTAACAACTCCGCCCCATTGACGCAAATGGGCGGTAGGCGTGTACGGTGGGAGGTCTATATAAG
CAGCGCGTTTTGCCTGTACTGGGTCTCTCTGGTTAGACCAGATCTGAGCCTGGGAGCTCTCTGGCTAACT
AGGGAACCCACTGCTTAAGCCTCAATAAAGCTTGCCTTGAGTGCTTCAAGTAGTGTGTGCCCGTCTGTTG
TGTGACTCTGGTAACTAGAGATCCCTCAGACCCTTTTAGTCAGTGTGGAAAATCTCTAGCAGTGGCGCCC
GAACAGGGACTTGAAAGCGAAAGGGAAACCAGAGGAGCTCTCTCGACGCAGGACTCGGCTTGCTGAAGCG
CGCACGGCAAGAGGCGAGGGGCGGCGACTGGTGAGTACGCCAAAAATTTTGACTAGCGGAGGCTAGAAGG
AGAGAGATGGGTGCGAGAGCGTCAGTATTAAGCGGGGGAGAATTAGATCGCGATGGGAAAAAATTCGGTT
AAGGCCAGGGGGAAAGAAAAAATATAAATTAAAACATATAGTATGGGCAAGCAGGGAGCTAGAACGATTC
GCAGTTAATCCTGGCCTGTTAGAAACATCAGAAGGCTGTAGACAAATACTGGGACAGCTACAACCATCCC
TTCAGACAGGATCAGAAGAACTTAGATCATTATATAATACAGTAGCAACCCTCTATTGTGTGCATCAAAG
GATAGAGATAAAAGACACCAAGGAAGCTTTAGACAAGATAGAGGAAGAGCAAAACAAAAGTAAGACCACC
GCACAGCAAGCGGCCGCTGATCTTCAGACCTGGAGGAGGAGATATGAGGGACAATTGGAGAAGTGAATTA
TATAAATATAAAGTAGTAAAAATTGAACCATTAGGAGTAGCACCCACCAAGGCAAAGAGAAGAGTGGTGC
AGAGAGAAAAAAGAGCAGTGGGAATAGGAGCTTTGTTCCTTGGGTTCTTGGGAGCAGCAGGAAGCACTAT
GGGCGCAGCGTCAATGACGCTGACGGTACAGGCCAGACAATTATTGTCTGGTATAGTGCAGCAGCAGAAC
AATTTGCTGAGGGCTATTGAGGCGCAACAGCATCTGTTGCAACTCACAGTCTGGGGCATCAAGCAGCTCC
AGGCAAGAATCCTGGCTGTGGAAAGATACCTAAAGGATCAACAGCTCCTGGGGATTTGGGGTTGCTCTGG
AAAACTCATTTGCACCACTGCTGTGCCTTGGAATGCTAGTTGGAGTAATAAATCTCTGGAACAGATTTGG
AATCACACGACCTGGATGGAGTGGGACAGAGAAATTAACAATTACACAAGCTTAATACACTCCTTAATTG
AAGAATCGCAAAACCAGCAAGAAAAGAATGAACAAGAATTATTGGAATTAGATAAATGGGCAAGTTTGTG
GAATTGGTTTAACATAACAAATTGGCTGTGGTATATAAAATTATTCATAATGATAGTAGGAGGCTTGGTA
GGTTTAAGAATAGTTTTTGCTGTACTTTCTATAGTGAATAGAGTTAGGCAGGGATATTCACCATTATCGT
TTCAGACCCACCTCCCAACCCCGAGGGGACCCGACAGGCCCGAAGGAATAGAAGAAGAAGGTGGAGAGAG
AGACAGAGACAGATCCATTCGATTAGTGAACGGATCGGCACTGCGTGCGCCAATTCTGCAGACAAATGGC
AGTATTCATCCACAATTTTAAAAGAAAAGGGGGGATTGGGGGGTACAGTGCAGGGGAAAGAATAGTAGAC
ATAATAGCAACAGACATACAAACTAAAGAATTACAAAAACAAATTACAAAAATTCAAAATTTTCGGGTTT
ATTACAGGGACAGCAGAGATCCAGTTTGGTTAATATAACTTCGTATAGCATACATTATACGAAGTTATTA
ACCCGTGTCGGCTCCAGATCTGGCCTCCGCGCCGGGTTTTGGCGCCTCCCGCGGGCGCCCCCCTCCTCAC
GGCGAGCGCTGCCACGTCAGACGAAGGGCGCAGCGAGCGTCCTGATCCTTCCGCCCGGACGCTCAGGACA
GCGGCCCGCTGCTCATAAGACTCGGCCTTAGAACCCCAGTATCAGCAGAAGGACATTTTAGGACGGGACT
TGGGTGACTCTAGGGCACTGGTTTTCTTTCCAGAGAGCGGAACAGGCGAGGAAAAGTAGTCCCTTCTCGG
CGATTCTGCGGAGGGATCTCCGTGGGGCGGTGAACGCCGATGATTATATAAGGACGCGCCGGGTGTGGCA
CAGCTAGTTCCGTCGCAGCCGGGATTTGGGTCGCGGTTCTTGTTTGTGGATCGCTGTGATCGTCACTTGG
TGAGTAGCGGGCTGCTGGGCTGGCCGGGGCTTTCGTGGCCGCCGGGCCGCTCGGTGGGACGGAAGCGTGT
GGAGAGACCGCCAAGGGCTGTAGTCTGGGTCCGCGAGCAAGGTTGCCCTGAACTGGGGGTTGGGGGGAGC
GCAGCAAAATGGCGGCTGTTCCCGAGTCTTGAATGGAAGACGCTTGTGAGGCGGGCTGTGAGGTCGTTGA
AACAAGGTGGGGGGCATGGTGGGCGGCAAGAACCCAAGGTCTTGAGGCCTTCGCTAATGCGGGAAAGCTC
TTATTCGGGTGAGATGGGCTGGGGCACCATCTGGGGACCCTGACGTGAAGTTTGTCACTGACTGGAGAAC
TCGGTTTGTCGTCTGTTGCGGGGGCGGCAGTTATGGCGGTGCCGTTGGGCAGTGCACCCGTACCTTTGGG
AGCGCGCGCCCTCGTCGTGTCGTGACGTCACCCGTTCTGTTGGCTTATAATGCAGGGTGGGGCCACCTGC
CGGTAGGTGTGCGGTAGGCTTTTCTCCGTCGCAGGACGCAGGGTTCGGGCCTAGGGTAGGCTCTCCTGAA
TCGACAGGCGCCGGACCTCTGGTGAGGGGAGGGATAAGTGAGGCGTCAGTTTCTTTGGTCGGTTTTATGT
ACCTATCTTCTTAAGTAGCTGAAGCTCCGGTTTTGAACTATGCGCTCGGGGTTGGCGAGTGTGTTTTGTG
AAGTTTTTTAGGCACCTTTTGAAATGTAATCATTTGGGTCAATATGTAATTTTCAGTGTTAGACTAGTAA
ATTGTCCGCTAAATTCTGGCCGTTTTTGGCTTTTTTGTTAGACGAAGCTTGGGCTGCAGGTCGACTCTAG
AGCCACCATGGACTACAAAGACCATGACGGTGATTATAAAGATCATGACATCGATTACAAGGATGACGAT
GACAAGCACGTTAACCCCAAGAAGAAGAGGAAGGTGGGCCGCGGAACCGGTATGAACGGACTGGTTTTGG
GTCTTGCCATCGGGATCGCTAGCGTTGGGGTGGGCATCCTGAAGAAGGACATAGGAGAAATCATTCATAC
CAATTCTAGACTGTTTTCAGCTGCCACAGCCGACTCTAATATTGAACGACGAGGACATCGTGGCGGCAAG
AGGCTGACAAGACGAAAAAAACACCGAAGCATACGACTTCACGATCTTTTCGAGGATTTTGGACTGCTGA
CGGACTTTTCAAAAGTTTCCATCAACTTGAATCCGTACCAGTTACGCGTACAGGGTCTGGACAACCAGCT
GACAAACGAGGAGCTGTTTATCGCTCTTAAGAATATCGTGAAGCGCCGGGGGATTAGCTACTTAGACGAT
GCCTCTGAAGACGGCGGAACCGTGTCTTCTGATTATGGGAAGGCTGTCGAAGAAAATAGAAAACTCTTAG
CCGAACAGACTCCTGGGCAGATCCAGCTGGACAGATTCGAAAAGTACGGCCAAGTCCGAGGCGACTTCAA
TGTCGTGGAGAACGGTGAGAAACGACGTCTGATTAACGTCTTTACAACTAGCGCCTATTCCAAGGAGGCC
GAGAGGATACTGAGGAAGCAGCAGGAGTTCAACAAGAAAATAACGGATGAGTTCATCGAGGATTACCTGA
CCATTCTTACTGGAAAAAGAAAATATTACCATGGTCCTGGAAACGAAAAGTCCCGGACCGATTACGGGCG
GTACACAACCAAAAAGGACCCAGAGGGCAAATACATCACCCTCGATAATATTTTCGGGATCCTCATCGGT
AAATGCACTTTTTACCCCGATGAGTATCGCGCGTCTAAAGCTTCATATACCGCACAGGAGTTCAATCTGC
TCAACGACCTGAATAACCTGACCGTGCCTACCGAAACCAAAAAACTGTCAGAGGAGCAGAAGAAGACGAT
AATAAAATACGCCAAAACGGCTAAGACCCTTGGCGCTTCTACTCTGCTGAAGTATATAGCCAAACTGATC
GGTGCTTCCGTTGACCAGATTCACGGGTATAGAATCGACCCAAATAAAAAGCCCGAAATGCACACCTTCG
AGACGTACCGGAAAATGCAATCCCTGGAGACGATCTCAGTGGAGGAACTGCCTCGCAAAGTGCTTGACGA
ACTCGCCCATATTCTGACATTGAACACTGAGCGCGAAGGCATCGAGGAGGCTATTAATGCCACCTTGAAA
GATACGTTTAGTCAGGACCAGGTCCTCGAACTCGTGCAGTTCCGCAAAAATAACTCTTCCTTATTCTCAA
AGGGATGGCATAGTTTCAGCCTGAAACTGATGATGGAACTGATTCCTGAACTCTATGAGACTAGTGAAGA
GCAGATGACTATACTGACTCGTCTGGGGAAACAGAAGTCTAAGGAGACAAGTAAACGAACTAAGTACATT
GATGAAAAGGAGCTGACAGAAGAGATTTATAATCCAGTCGTGGCTAAATCCGTCCGTCAGGCTATTAAGA
TCATTAACGAGGCAACGAAAAAGTACGGAATCTTCGATAACATTGTGATCGAAATGGCCCGTGAGAACAA
TGAAGAAGATGCTAAGAAGGAGTACATCAAGCGGCAGAAGGCAAACTTGGATGAGAAGAACGCCGCAATG
GAGAAAGCTGCTTTTCAATACAACGGTAAGAAGGAACTCCCGGATAACGTCTTCCACGGCCATAAGGAGC
TCGCCACAAAAATACGGTTGTGGCACCAGCAGGGGGAAAAGTGCCTCTACACTGGAAAAAATATCCCTAT
CTCCGACCTTATTCAAAATCAGTACAAGTATGAAATCGACGCCATCCTCCCACTGTCCCTCAGTTTCGAC
GATAGCCTGTCCAACAAGGTCCTCGTGCTGGCTACCGCCAATCAGGAAAAGGGCCAAAGAACTCCTTTTC
AAGCTCTCGATTCAATGGATGACGCCTGGAGCTATCGGGAGTTCAAATCCTATGTGAAGGATTCTAAACT
CTTGGGGAATAAAAAGAAGGAATACTTGTTAACAGAGGAGGATATCAGTAAGATCGAGGTGAAACAGAAG
TTTATCGAACGGAATTTAGTTGACACAAGGTACTCAAGTCGCGTGGTTCTTAACGCCCTTCAGGACTTCT
ACAAGGAACACCAGTTCGATACCACCATTAGCGTGGTTAGAGGACAATTTACATCCCAGCTGCGGCGGAA
ATGGGGACTGGAGAAGAGCCGAGAAACCTACCATCACCACGCCGTGGACGCGCTGATTATTGCCGCCAGT
AGCCAGCTCCGCCTCTGGAAAAAACAGAACAATCCTCTTATCAGTTACACCGAAGGCCAGTTTGTGGATC
AGGTGACCGGCGAGATTATATCCCTTTCTGACGACGAATACAAAGAGCTGGTTTTCAAAGCTCCATATGA
CCACTTTGTTGACACACTGAAGTCAAAGAAGTTTGAGGATTCTATCCTCTTTTCATACCAGGTGGATTCT
AAGTACAACCGGAAGATTAGCGACGCAACCATATATGCAACTCGTAAAGCCAAATTGGACAAGGAGAATA
AAGAGTATACTTACACTCTGGGTAAAATCAAAGATATCTATGCTCTTGGCACGAAAAGCCCTTCTAAAAC
CGGCTTTTACAAGTTTCTGGACCTGTATAATAAAGACAAGTCTCAGTTCCTGATGTTTCAGAAAGATCGC
AAGACCTGGGACGAGGTGATTGAAAAGATCATTGAGCAATACCGGCCTTTTAAAGAATACGACGAAAACG
GAAAAGAAGTAGACTTCAACCCTTTTGAAAAGTACCGGATCGAAAATGGCCCCATCCGAAAATATTCCAA
AAAGGGCAATGGCCCAGAAATAAAGAGTCTCAAGTATTACGATAACTTACTGGGTAAGTTTGTGGATATC
ACACCTTCAGAGTCCAAGAACCCCGTAGCTCTGCTGTCCCTGAACCCGTGGAGGACTGACGTCTACTACA
ACACCGAAACATCCAAGTATGAGTTCCTTGGGCTGAAGTATGCTGATTTGTGCTTCGAAAAGGGGGGTGC
ATATGGTATCTCTGAGGTGAAATACAATAAAATAAGAGAGAAAGAAGGTATCGGAAAGGAGTCTGAATTC
AAATTTACCCTTTATAAGAATGACCTGATTCTGATCAAAGATACAGAGACAAACTGCCAACAGATTTTTC
GCTTCTGGTCTCGAACTGGAAAAGACAATCCTAAATCATTTGAGAAGCATAAAATTGAGCTTAAACCGTA
TGAAAAGGCTCGTTTCGAGAAGGGTGAAGAACTGGAGGTGCTGGGAAAGGTGCCACCTAGTTCAAACCAA
CTGCAGAAAAATATGCAAATTGAGAACCTCTCCATCTACAAGGTGAAGACTGATGTGCTTGGCAATAAGC
ATTTTATCAAAAAGGAAGGAGAAGAACCTAAGCTCAAATTTACCGGTCCTAAGAAAAAGCGGAAAGTGGC
TAGCATGGATGCTAAGTCACTAACTGCCTGGTCCCGGACACTGGTGACCTTCAAGGATGTATTTGTGGAC
TTCACCAGGGAGGAGTGGAAGCTGCTGGACACTGCTCAGCAGATCGTGTACAGAAATGTGATGCTGGAGA
ACTATAAGAACCTGGTTTCCTTGGGTTATCAGCTTACTAAGCCAGATGTGATCCTCCGGTTGGAGAAGGG
AGAAGAGCCCGCTAGCGAGGGCAGAGGAAGTCTTCTAACATGCGGTGACGTGGAGGAGAATCCCGGCCCT
GGACCAATGGTGAGCAAGGGCGAGGAGCTGTTCACCGGGGTGGTGCCCATCCTGGTCGAGCTGGACGGCG
ACGTAAACGGCCACAAGTTCAGCGTGTCCGGCGAGGGCGAGGGCGATGCCACCTACGGCAAGCTGACCCT
GAAGTTCATCTGCACCACCGGCAAGCTGCCCGTGCCCTGGCCCACCCTCGTGACCACCCTGACCTACGGC
GTGCAGTGCTTCAGCCGCTACCCCGACCACATGAAGCAGCACGACTTCTTCAAGTCCGCCATGCCCGAAG
GCTACGTCCAGGAGCGCACCATCTTCTTCAAGGACGACGGCAACTACAAGACCCGCGCCGAGGTGAAGTT
CGAGGGCGACACCCTGGTGAACCGCATCGAGCTGAAGGGCATCGACTTCAAGGAGGACGGCAACATCCTG
GGGCACAAGCTGGAGTACAACTACAACAGCCACAACGTCTATATCATGGCCGACAAGCAGAAGAACGGCA
TCAAGGTGAACTTCAAGATCCGCCACAACATCGAGGACGGCAGCGTGCAGCTCGCCGACCACTACCAGCA
GAACACCCCCATCGGCGACGGCCCCGTGCTGCTGCCCGACAACCACTACCTGAGCACCCAGTCCGCCCTG
AGCAAAGACCCCAACGAGAAGCGCGATCACATGGTCCTGCTGGAGTTCGTGACCGCCGCCGGGATCACTC
TCGGCATGGACGAGCTGTACAAGGGATCCGGCGCAACAAACTTCTCTCTGCTGAAACAAGCCGGAGATGT
CGAAGAGAATCCTGGACCGAAGACCTTCAACATCTCTCAGCAGGATCTGGAGCTGGTGGAGGTCGCCACT
GAGAAGATCACCATGCTCTATGAGGACAACAAGCACCATGTCGGGGCGGCCATCAGGACCAAGACTGGGG
AGATCATCTCTGCTGTCCACATTGAGGCCTACATTGGCAGGGTCACTGTCTGTGCTGAAGCCATTGCCAT
TGGGTCTGCTGTGAGCAACGGGCAGAAGGACTTTGACACCATTGTGGCTGTCAGGCACCCCTACTCTGAT
GAGGTGGACAGATCCATCAGGGTGGTCAGCCCCTGTGGCATGTGCAGAGAGCTCATCTCTGACTATGCTC
CTGACTGCTTTGTGCTCATTGAGATGAATGGCAAGCTGGTCAAAACCACCATTGAGGAACTCATCCCCCT
CAAGTACACCAGGAACTAAAGTTGATAATAGATAACTTCGTATAGCATACATTATACGAAGTTATGAATT
CGATATCAAGCTTATCGATAATCAACCTCTGGATTACAAAATTTGTGAAAGATTGACTGGTATTCTTAAC
TATGTTGCTCCTTTTACGCTATGTGGATACGCTGCTTTAATGCCTTTGTATCATGCTATTGCTTCCCGTA
TGGCTTTCATTTTCTCCTCCTTGTATAAATCCTGGTTGCTGTCTCTTTATGAGGAGTTGTGGCCCGTTGT
CAGGCAACGTGGCGTGGTGTGCACTGTGTTTGCTGACGCAACCCCCACTGGTTGGGGCATTGCCACCACC
TGTCAGCTCCTTTCCGGGACTTTCGCTTTCCCCCTCCCTATTGCCACGGCGGAACTCATCGCCGCCTGCC
TTGCCCGCTGCTGGACAGGGGCTCGGCTGTTGGGCACTGACAATTCCGTGGTGTTGTCGGGGAAATCATC
GTCCTTTCCTTGGCTGCTCGCCTGTGTTGCCACCTGGATTCTGCGCGGGACGTCCTTCTGCTACGTCCCT
TCGGCCCTCAATCCAGCGGACCTTCCTTCCCGCGGCCTGCTGCCGGCTCTGCGGCCTCTTCCGCGTCTTC
GCCTTCGCCCTCAGACGAGTCGGATCTCCCTTTGGGCCGCCTCCCCGCATCGATACCGTCGACCTCGAGA
CCTAGAAAAACATGGAGCAATCACAAGTAGCAATACAGCAGCTACCAATGCTGATTGTGCCTGGCTAGAA
GCACAAGAGGAGGAGGAGGTGGGTTTTCCAGTCACACCTCAGGTACCTTTAAGACCAATGACTTACAAGG
CAGCTGTAGATCTTAGCCACTTTTTAAAAGAAAAGGGGGGACTGGAAGGGCTAATTCACTCCCAACGAAG
ACAAGATATCCTTGATCTGTGGATCTACCACACACAAGGCTACTTCCCTGATTGGCAGAACTACACACCA
GGGCCAGGGATCAGATATCCACTGACCTTTGGATGGTGCTACAAGCTAGTACCAGTTGAGCAAGAGAAGG
TAGAAGAAGCCAATGAAGGAGAGAACACCCGCTTGTTACACCCTGTGAGCCTGCATGGGATGGATGACCC
GGAGAGAGAAGTATTAGAGTGGAGGTTTGACAGCCGCCTAGCATTTCATCACATGGCCCGAGAGCTGCAT
CCGGACTGTACTGGGTCTCTCTGGTTAGACCAGATCTGAGCCTGGGAGCTCTCTGGCTAACTAGGGAACC
CACTGCTTAAGCCTCAATAAAGCTTGCCTTGAGTGCTTCAAGTAGTGTGTGCCCGTCTGTTGTGTGACTC
TGGTAACTAGAGATCCCTCAGACCCTTTTAGTCAGTGTGGAAAATCTCTAGCAGGGCCCGTTTAAACCCG
CTGATCAGCCTCGACTGTGCCTTCTAGTTGCCAGCCATCTGTTGTTTGCCCCTCCCCCGTGCCTTCCTTG
ACCCTGGAAGGTGCCACTCCCACTGTCCTTTCCTAATAAAATGAGGAAATTGCATCGCATTGTCTGAGTA
GGTGTCATTCTATTCTGGGGGGTGGGGTGGGGCAGGACAGCAAGGGGGAGGATTGGGAAGACAATAGCAG
GCATGCTGGGGATGCGGTGGGCTCTATGGCTTCTGAGGCGGAAAGAACCAGCTGGGGCTCTAGGGGGTAT
CCCC
[124 nt withheld, positions 10225-10348]
C
[91 nt withheld, positions 10350-10440]
A
[49 nt withheld, positions 10442-10490]
CCTTTGACGTTGGAGTCCACGTTCTTT
[37 nt withheld, positions 10518-10554]
ACCCTATCTCGGTCTATTCTTTTGATTTATAAGGGATTTTGCCGATTTCGGCCTATTGGTTAAAAAATGA
GCTGATTTAACAAAAATTTAACGCGAATTAATTCTGTGGAATGTGTGTCAGTTAGGGTGTGGAAAGTCCC
CAGGCTCCCCAGCAGGCAGAAGTATGCAAAGCATGCATCTCAATTAGTCAGCAACCAGGTGTGGAAAGTC
CCCAGGCTCCCCAGCAGGCAGAAGTATGCAAAGCATGCATCTCAATTAGTCAGCAACCATAGTCCCGCCC
CTAACTCCGCCCATCCCGCCCCTAACTCCGCCCAGTTCCGCCCATTCTCCGCCCCATGGCTGACTAATTT
TTTTTATTTATGCAGAGGCCGAGGCCGCCTCTGCCTCTGAGCTATTCCAGAAGTAGTGAGGAGGCTTTTT
TGGAGGCCTAGGCTTTTGCAAAAAGCTCCCGGGAGCTTGTATATCCATTTTCGGATCTGATCAGCACGTG
TTGACAATTAATCATCGGCATAGTATATCGGCATAGTATAATACGACAAGGTGAGGAACTAAACCATGGC
CAAGTTGACCAGTGCCGTTCCGGTGCTCACCGCGCGCGACGTCGCCGGAGCGGTCGAGTTCTGGACCGAC
CGGCTCGGGTTCTCCCGGGACTTCGTGGAGGACGACTTCGCCGGTGTGGTCCGGGACGACGTGACCCTGT
TCATCAGCGCGGTCCAGGACCAGGTGGTGCCGGACAACACCCTGGCCTGGGTGTGGGTGCGCGGCCTGGA
CGAGCTGTACGCCGAGTGGTCGGAGGTCGTGTCCACGAACTTCCGGGACGCCTCCGGGCCGGCCATGACC
GAGATCGGCGAGCAGCCGTGGGGGCGGGAGTTCGCCCTGCGCGACCCGGCCGGCAACTGCGTGCACTTCG
TGGCCGAGGAGCAGGACTGACACGTGCTACGAGATTTCGATTCCACCGCCGCCTTCTATGAAAGGTTGGG
CTTCGGAATCGTTTTCCGGGACGCCGGCTGGATGATCCTCCAGCGCGGGGATCTCATGCTGGAGTTCTTC
GCCCACCCCAACTTGTTTATTGCAGCTTATAATGGTTACAAATAAAGCAATAGCATCACAAATTTCACAA
ATAAAGCATTTTTTTCACTGCATTCTAGTTGTGGTTTGTCCAAACTCATCAATGTATCTTATCATGTCTG
TATACCGTCGACCTCTAGCTAGAGCTTGGCGTAATCATGGTCATAGCTGTTTCCTGTGTGAAATTGTTAT
CCGCTCACAATTCCACACAACATACGAGCCGGAAGCATAAAGTGTAAAGCCTGGGGTGCCTAATGAGTGA
GCTAACTCACATTAATTGCGTTGCGCTCACTGCCCGCTTTCCAGTCGGGAAACCTGTCGTGCCAGCTGCA
TTAATGAATCGGCCAACGCGCGGGGAGAGGCGGTTTGCGTATTGGGCGCTCTTCCGCTTCCTCGCTCACT
GACTCGCTGCGCTCGGTCGTTCGGCTGCGGCGAGCGGTATCAGCTCACTCAAAGGCGGTAATACGGTTAT
CCACAGAATCAGGGGATAACGCAGGAAAGAACATGTGAGCAAAAGGCCAGCAAAAGGCCAGGAACCGTAA
AAAGGCCGCGTTGCTGGCGTTTTTCCATAGGCTCCGCCCCCCTGACGAGCATCACAAAAATCGACGCTCA
AGTCAGAGGTGGCGAAACCCGACAGGACTATAAAGATACCAGGCGTTTCCCCCTGGAAGCTCCCTCGTGC
GCTCTCCTGTTCCGACCCTGCCGCTTACCGGATACCTGTCCGCCTTTCTCCCTTCGGGAAGCGTGGCGCT
TTCTCATAGCTCACGCTGTAGGTATCTCAGTTCGGTGTAGGTCGTTCGCTCCAAGCTGGGCTGTGTGCAC
GAACCCCCCGTTCAGCCCGACCGCTGCGCCTTATCCGGTAACTATCGTCTTGAGTCCAACCCGGTAAGAC
ACGACTTATCGCCACTGGCAGCAGCCACTGGTAACAGGATTAGCAGAGCGAGGTATGTAGGCGGTGCTAC
AGAGTTCTTGAAGTGGTGGCCTAACTACGGCTACACTAGAAGAACAGTATTTGGTATCTGCGCTCTGCTG
AAGCCAGTTACCTTCGGAAAAAGAGTTGGTAGCTCTTGATCCGGCAAACAAACCACCGCTGGTAGCGGTG
GTTTTTTTGTTTGCAAGCAGCAGATTACGCGCAGAAAAAAAGGATCTCAAGAAGATCCTTTGATCTTTTC
TACGGGGTCTGACGCTCAGTGGAACGAAAACTCACGTTAAGGGATTTTGGTCATGAGATTATCAAAAAGG
ATCTTCACCTAGATCCTTTTAAATTAAAAATGAAGTTTTAAATCAATCTAAAGTATATATGAGTAAACTT
GGTCTGACAGTTACCAATGCTTAATCAGTGAGGCACCTATCTCAGCGATCTGTCTATTTCGTTCATCCAT
AGTTGCCTGACTCCCCGTCGTGTAGATAACTACGATACGGGAGGGCTTACCATCTGGCCCCAGTGCTGCA
ATGATACCGCGAGACCCACGCTCACCGGCTCCAGATTTATCAGCAATAAACCAGCCAGCCGGAAGGGCCG
AGCGCAGAAGTGGTCCTGCAACTTTATCCGCCTCCATCCAGTCTATTAATTGTTGCCGGGAAGCTAGAGT
AAGTAGTTCGCCAGTTAATAGTTTGCGCAACGTTGTTGCCATTGCTACAGGCATCGTGGTGTCACGCTCG
TCGTTTGGTATGGCTTCATTCAGCTCCGGTTCCCAACGATCAAGGCGAGTTACATGATCCCCCATGTTGT
GCAAAAAAGCGGTTAGCTCCTTCGGTCCTCCGATCGTTGTCAGAAGTAAGTTGGCCGCAGTGTTATCACT
CATGGTTATGGCAGCACTGCATAATTCTCTTACTGTCATGCCATCCGTAAGATGCTTTTCTGTGACTGGT
GAGTACTCAACCAAGTCATTCTGAGAATAGTGTATGCGGCGACCGAGTTGCTCTTGCCCGGCGTCAATAC
GGGATAATACCGCGCCACATAGCAGAACTTTAAAAGTGCTCATCATTGGAAAACGTTCTTCGGGGCGAAA
ACTCTCAAGGATCTTACCGCTGTTGAGATCCAGTTCGATGTAACCCACTCGTGCACCCAACTGATCTTCA
GCATCTTTTACTTTCACCAGCGTTTCTGGGTGAGCAAAAACAGGAAGGCAAAATGCCGCAAAAAAGGGAA
TAAGGGCGACACGGAAATGTTGAATACTCATACTCTTCCTTTTTCAATATTATTGAAGCATTTATCAGGG
TTATTGTCTCATGAGCGGATACATATTTGAATGTATTTAGAAAAATAAACAAATAGGGGTTCCGCGCACA
TTTCCCCGAAAAGTGCCACCTGACGTCGACGGATCGGGAGATCTCCCGATCCCCTATGGTGCACTCTCAG
TACAATCTGCTCTGATGCCGCATAGTTAAGCCAGTATCTGCTCCCTGCTTGTGTGTTGGAGGTCGCTGAG
TAGTGCGCGAGCAAAATTTAAGCTACAACAAGGCAAGGCTTGACCGACAATTGCATGAAGAATCTGCTTA
GGGTTAGGCGTTTTGCGCTGCTTCGCGATGTACGGGCCAGATATACGCGTTGACATTGATTATTGACTAG
TTATTAATAGTAATCAATTACGGGGTCATTAGTTCATAGCCCATATATGGAGTTCCGCGTTACATAACTT
ACGGTAAATGGCCCGCCTGGCTGACCGCCCAACGACCCCCGCCCATTGACGTCAATAATGACGTATGT
Features (pLannotate 1.2.2; 37 found; start..end, strand, type, name):
    224..423     +  promoter       CMV promoter: human cytomegalovirus (CMV) immediate early promoter
    441..621     +  LTR            5' LTR (truncated): truncated 5' long terminal repeat (LTR) from HIV-1
    668..793     +  misc_feature   HIV-1 Ψ: packaging signal of human immunodeficiency virus type 1
    777..1140    +  CDS            HIV-1 gag (fragment): gag protein from human immunodeficiency virus 1; gag
   1286..1519    +  misc_feature   RRE: The Rev response element (RRE) of HIV-1 allows for Rev-dependent mRNA export from the nucleus to the cytoplasm.
   1896..1996    +  CDS            Rev (fragment): human immunodeficiency virus 1 (HIV-1) Rev protein; rev; enhances nuclear export of unspliced and incompletely spliced viral mRNAs
   2046..2163    +  misc_feature   cPPT/CTS: central polypurine tract and central termination sequence of HIV-1
   2205..2238    +  protein_bind   loxP: Cre-mediated recombination occurs in the 8-bp core sequence (GCATACAT). Cre recombinase
   2262..3473    +  promoter       UbC promoter: human ubiquitin C promoter
   3484..3502    -  misc_feature   MCS (fragment): pUC18/19 multiple cloning site
   3511..3576    +  CDS            3xFLAG: three tandem FLAG® epitope tags, followed by an enterokinase cleavage site
   3622..7041    +  CDS            cas9-1: CAS9A_STRTD - Also known as csn1. Experimental evidence at protein level: Swiss-Prot protein existence level 1. CRISPR (clustered regularly interspaced short palindromic repeat) is an adaptive immune system that provides protection against mobile genetic elements (viruses, transposable elements and conjugative plasmids). CRISPR clusters contain spacers, sequences complementary to antecedent mobile elements, and target invading nucleic acids. CRISPR clusters are transcribed and processed into CRISPR RNA (crRNA). In type II CRISPR systems correct processing of pre-crRNA requires a trans- encoded
   7105..7290    +  CDS            KRAB: Krüppel-associated box (KRAB) transcriptional repression domain from the human zinc finger protein ZNF10 (Margolin et al., 1994)
   7357..8073    +  CDS            EGFP: EGFP is a basic (constitutively fluorescent) green fluorescent protein published in 1996, derived from Aequorea victoria. It is reported to be a rapidly-maturing weak dimer with moderate acid sensitivity.
   8140..8556    +  CDS            bsr: BSR_BACCE - Experimental evidence at protein level: Swiss-Prot protein existence level 1. Catalyzes the deamination of the cytosine moiety of the antibiotics blasticidin S, cytomycin and acetylblasticidin S. From Bacillus cereus.
   8572..8605    +  protein_bind   loxP: Cre-mediated recombination occurs in the 8-bp core sequence (GCATACAT). Cre recombinase
   8606..8630    +  misc_feature   MCS (fragment): pBluescript multiple cloning site
   8630..9218    +  misc_feature   WPRE: woodchuck hepatitis virus posttranscriptional regulatory element
   9155..9736    +  CDS            nef (fragment): NEF_HV1H2 - Experimental evidence at protein level: Swiss-Prot protein existence level 1. Extracellular Nef protein targets CD4(+) T-lymphocytes for apoptosis by interacting with CXCR4 surface receptors. From Human immunodeficiency virus type 1 group M subtype B (isolate HXB2) (HIV-1).
   9743..9923    +  LTR            5' LTR (truncated): truncated 5' long terminal repeat (LTR) from HIV-1
   9955..10179   +  polyA_signal   bGH poly(A) signal: bovine growth hormone polyadenylation signal
  10183..10204   +  promoter       SV40 promoter (fragment): SV40 enhancer and early promoter
  10225..10653   +  rep_origin     f1 ori (sequence partly withheld): f1 bacteriophage origin of replication; arrow indicates direction of (+) strand synthesis
  10667..10996   +  promoter       SV40 promoter: SV40 enhancer and early promoter
  11044..11091   +  promoter       EM7 promoter: synthetic bacterial promoter&nbsp
  11110..11484   +  CDS            BleoR: antibiotic-binding protein; Sh ble from Streptoalloteichus hindustanus; confers resistance to bleomycin, phleomycin, and Zeocin™
  11494..11619   +  CDS            ble (fragment): BLE_KLEPN - Experimental evidence at protein level: Swiss-Prot protein existence level 1. Binding protein with a strong affinity to the bleomycin family of antibiotics. Binds to CL990; an antimitotic-antibiotic compound. From Klebsiella pneumoniae.
  11614..11735   +  polyA_signal   SV40 poly(A) signal: SV40 polyadenylation signal
  11806..11828   -  protein_bind   lac operator (fragment): The lac repressor binds to the lac operator to inhibit transcription in E. coli. This inhibition can be relieved by adding lactose or isopropyl-β-D-thiogalactopyranoside (IPTG). lac repressor encoded by lacI
  11832..11862   -  promoter       lac promoter: promoter for the E. coli lac operon
  11877..11898   -  protein_bind   CAP binding site: CAP binding activates transcription in the presence of cAMP. E. coli catabolite activator protein
  11911..12003   -  CDS            lacI (fragment): lac repressor; lacI; The lac repressor binds to the lac operator to inhibit transcription in E. coli. This inhibition can be relieved by adding lactose or isopropyl-β-D-thiogalactopyranoside (IPTG).
  12186..12774   -  rep_origin     ori: high-copy-number ColE1/pMB1/pBR322/pUC origin of replication
  12945..13805   -  CDS            AmpR: β-lactamase; bla; confers resistance to ampicillin, carbenicillin, and related antibiotics
  13806..13910   -  promoter       AmpR promoter: bla
  13969..14021   -  misc_feature   bom (fragment): basis of mobility region from pBR322
  14176..223     +  enhancer       CMV enhancer (across the origin): human cytomegalovirus immediate early enhancer
