[The description below was written by a language model from this plasmid's Addgene catalogue record and pLannotate feature annotations shown in this document.]
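Description:
pFUGW hUbC-Spa-dCas9-KRAB-T2A-GFP is a 14.3 kb HIV-1-based lentiviral transfer plasmid built on the FUGW backbone for CRISPR interference with a Cas9 ortholog from Streptococcus parasanguinis. It is propagated in E. coli through a high-copy ColE1/pUC origin with ampicillin selection. The backbone also carries an f1 origin and an SV40/EM7-driven bleomycin/Zeocin resistance cassette that lies outside the packaged region. A CMV enhancer/promoter fused to a truncated 5' LTR drives transcription of the viral genome in packaging cells. The Ψ packaging signal, a gag fragment, the RRE and the cPPT/CTS support encapsidation, Rev-dependent export and nuclear import. A WPRE sits upstream of the 3' LTR, which is annotated as truncated, and a bGH polyadenylation signal follows that LTR.

The payload is driven by the human ubiquitin C promoter. It encodes a nuclease-dead Cas9 with an N-terminal 3xFLAG tag and SV40 NLS, fused at its C terminus to the KRAB repression domain of ZNF10. The annotation tool matched the Cas9 coding region only by homology to a related streptococcal Cas9. According to the plasmid name, a T2A peptide links the fusion to EGFP, so transduced cells can be identified by fluorescence. The feature table also shows a blasticidin S deaminase (bsr) coding sequence just downstream of EGFP. It is not mentioned in the catalogue entry, and how it is linked to the upstream frame is not annotated. loxP sites flank the whole UbC-to-bsr cassette, which would in principle allow its excision by Cre. No guide RNA cassette is annotated, so a guide must be supplied separately. The construct is intended for stable delivery of a guide-directed transcriptional repressor in mammalian cells, and it comes from work characterizing diverse Cas9 orthologs for genome and epigenome editing.
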