Addgene plasmid #227011: pFUGW hUbC-Spa-dCas9-KRAB-T2A-GFP
Purpose: Lentiviral Expression of dCas9-KRAB from S. parasanguinis fused to the repressive KRAB domain
Depositing lab: Charles Gersbach. Depositing organization: Duke University. Publication: Characterization of diverse Cas9 orthologs for genome and epigenome editing. Butterfield GL, Rohm D, Roberts A, Nethery MA, Rizzo AJ, Morone DJ, Garnier L, Iglesias N, Barrangou R, Gersbach CA. Proc Natl Acad Sci U S A. 2025 Mar 18;122(11):e2417674122. doi: 10.1073/pnas.2417674122. Epub 2025 Mar 12. PubMed 40073054.
Backbone
  Vector backbone: FUGW
  Vector type: Lentiviral, CRISPR
Growth in bacteria
  Bacterial resistance: Ampicillin, 100 μg/mL
  Growth temperature: 37°C
  Growth strain: NEB Stable
  Copy number: High Copy
Gene/Insert
  Gene/Insert name: dCas9
  Species: S. parasanguinis
  Promoter: UbC
  Tag / fusion protein: 3xFLAG, SV40 NLS (N terminal on insert)
  Cloning method: Gene Synthesis
  Sequencing primers: 5′ n/a
Terms and licenses: Academic/Nonprofit Terms; Industry Terms: Not Available to Industry
How to cite: pFUGW hUbC-Spa-dCas9-KRAB-T2A-GFP was a gift from Charles Gersbach (Addgene plasmid # 227011 ; http://n2t.net/addgene:227011 ; RRID:Addgene_227011)
